Addgene plasmid #48433: pFUSB4_CAAC
Depositing lab: Stephen Ekker. Depositing organization: Mayo Foundation for Medical Education and Research. Publication: High Efficiency In Vivo Genome Engineering with a Simplified 15-RVD GoldyTALEN Design. Ma AC, Lee HB, Clark KJ, Ekker SC. PLoS One. 2013 May 29;8(5):e65259. doi: 10.1371/journal.pone.0065259. Print 2013. PubMed 23734242.
Backbone
  Vector backbone: pFUS_B4
  Vector type: Mammalian Expression, TALEN
Growth in bacteria
  Bacterial resistance: Spectinomycin, 50 μg/mL
  Growth temperature: 37°C
  Growth strain: Top10
  Copy number: Unknown
Gene/Insert
  Gene/Insert name: RVD sequence: HD NI NI HD
  Species: Synthetic
  Cloning method: Unknown
  Sequencing primers: 5′ ttgatgcctggcagttccct; 3′ cgaaccgaacaggcttatgt
Terms and licenses: Academic/Nonprofit Terms; Industry Terms: Not Available to Industry
Depositor comments: Plasmid was created using Golden Gate cloning.
How to cite: pFUSB4_CAAC was a gift from Stephen Ekker (Addgene plasmid # 48433 ; http://n2t.net/addgene:48433 ; RRID:Addgene_48433)
