[The description below was written by a language model from this plasmid's Addgene catalogue record and pLannotate feature annotations shown in this document.]
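Description:
pFUSB4_CAAC is a small (about 2.9 kb) intermediate array plasmid for Golden Gate assembly of TALENs, built on the pFUS_B4 backbone. It carries a pre-assembled block of four synthetic TAL effector repeats with the repeat-variable diresidues HD NI NI HD. Under the standard TALE code these recognise the bases C, A, A and C, which gives the plasmid its name. The depositor notes that the array was made by Golden Gate cloning. Although the catalogue files the plasmid under mammalian expression and TALEN, the annotated features include no eukaryotic promoter, polyadenylation signal or nuclease domain. The construct is therefore better understood as a cloning module than as an expression vector in its own right.

The plasmid is propagated in E. coli from a high-copy ColE1/pUC-type origin. Selection is with spectinomycin through the aadA (SmR) aminoglycoside adenylyltransferase gene, which sits downstream of a fragment of the class 1 integron Pc promoter and a residual piece of a gentamicin resistance gene. Other annotations are short lacZα and lacI remnants and the rrnB T1 and T2 terminators. The lacZα remnant is consistent with a blue/white screening cassette having been replaced when the repeats were inserted, though the record does not say so. The automated feature table does not annotate the TALE repeat array itself, which presumably occupies the unannotated region near the start of the sequence.

The associated publication describes a simplified 15-RVD GoldyTALEN design for in vivo genome engineering. This suggests that ready-made four-repeat blocks like this one serve as library pieces, combined with other repeat modules in a final TALEN scaffold to shorten custom nuclease assembly.
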