Features (pLannotate 1.2.2; 8 found; start..end, strand, type, name):
      3..39      -  CDS            lacZα (fragment): LacZα fragment of β-galactosidase; lacZ fragment
    596..619     +  promoter       Pc promoter (fragment): intI1 (promoter lies within the coding sequence); class 1 integron promoter
    795..851     +  CDS            GmR (fragment): gentamycin acetyltransferase; aacC1; confers resistance to gentamycin
    858..1649    +  CDS            SmR: aminoglycoside adenylyltransferase (Murphy, 1985); aadA; confers resistance to spectinomycin and streptomycin
   1742..2330    +  rep_origin     ori: high-copy-number ColE1/pMB1/pBR322/pUC origin of replication
   2513..2605    +  CDS            lacI (fragment): lac repressor; lacI; The lac repressor binds to the lac operator to inhibit transcription in E. coli. This inhibition can be relieved by adding lactose or isopropyl-β-D-thiogalactopyranoside (IPTG).
   2660..2687    -  terminator     rrnB T2 terminator: transcription terminator T2 from the E. coli rrnB gene
   2819..2862    +  terminator     rrnB T1 terminator: Escherichia coli rrnB; transcription terminator T1 from the E. coli rrnB gene
>Addgene plasmid #48433 | pFUSB4_CAAC | depositor full sequence | sequence record 70133 | Full Sequence
ATGTTTTCCCAGTCACGACGTTGTAAAACGACGGCCAGTCTTAAGCGTCTCATGGCCTGACCCCGGACCA
AGTGGTGGCCTATCGCCAGCCACGATGGCGGCAAGCAAGCGCTCGAAACGGTGCAGCGGCTGTTGCCGGT
GCTGTGCCAGGACCATGGCCTGACCCCGGACCAAGTGGTGGCTATCGCCAGCAACATTGGCGGCAAGCAA
GCGCTCGAAACGGTGCAGCGGCTGTTGCCGGTGCTGTGCCAGGACCATGGCCTGACCCCGGACCAAGTGG
TGGCTATCGCCAGCAACATTGGCGGCAAGCAAGCGCTCGAAACGGTGCAGCGGCTGTTGCCGGTGCTGTG
CCAGGACCATGGCCTGACTCCGGACCAAGTGGTGGCTATCGCCAGCCACGATGGCGGCAAGCAAGCGCTC
GAAACGGTGCAGCGGCTGTTGCCGGTGCTGTGCCAGGACCATGGCCTGACCCCGGACCAAGTGGTGGCTA
TCGAGACGTCTAGACCAGCCAGGACAGAAATGCCTCGACTTCGCTGCTACCCAAGGTTGCCGGGTGACGC
ACACCGTGGAAACGGATGAAGGCACGAACCCAGTGGACATAAGCCTGTTCGGTTCGTAAGCTGTAATGCA
AGTAGCGTATGCGCTCACGCAACTGGTCCAGAACCTTGACCGAACGCAGCGGTGGTAACGGCGCAGTGGC
GGTTTTCATGGCTTGTTATGACTGTTTTTTTGGGGTACAGTCTATGCCTCGGGCATCCAAGCAGCAAGCG
CGTTACGCCGTGGGTCGATGTTTGATGTTATGGAGCAGCAACGATGTTACGCAGCAGGGCAGTCGCCCTA
AAACAAAGTTAAACATTATGAGGGAAGCGGTGATCGCCGAAGTATCGACTCAACTATCAGAGGTAGTTGG
CGTCATCGAGCGCCATCTCGAACCGACGTTGCTGGCCGTACATTTGTACGGCTCCGCAGTGGATGGCGGC
CTGAAGCCACACAGTGATATTGATTTGCTGGTTACGGTGACCGTAAGGCTTGATGAAACAACGCGGCGAG
CTTTGATCAACGACCTTTTGGAAACTTCGGCTTCCCCTGGAGAGAGCGAGATTCTCCGCGCTGTAGAAGT
CACCATTGTTGTGCACGACGACATCATTCCGTGGCGTTATCCAGCTAAGCGCGAACTGCAATTTGGAGAA
TGGCAGCGCAATGACATTCTTGCAGGTATCTTCGAGCCAGCCACGATCGACATTGATCTGGCTATCTTGC
TGACAAAAGCAAGAGAACATAGCGTTGCCTTGGTAGGTCCAGCGGCGGAGGAACTCTTTGATCCGGTTCC
TGAACAGGATCTATTTGAGGCGCTAAATGAAACCTTAACGCTATGGAACTCGCCGCCCGACTGGGCTGGC
GATGAGCGAAATGTAGTGCTTACGTTGTCCCGCATTTGGTACAGCGCAGTAACCGGCAAAATCGCGCCGA
AGGATGTCGCTGCCGACTGGGCAATGGAGCGCCTGCCGGCCCAGTATCAGCCCGTCATACTTGAAGCTAG
ACAGGCTTATCTTGGACAAGAAGAAGATCGCTTGGCCTCGCGCGCAGATCAGTTGGAAGAATTTGTCCAC
TACGTGAAAGGCGAGATCACCAAGGTAGTCGGCAAATAACCCTCGAGCCACCCATGACCAAAATCCCTTA
ACGTGAGTTACGCGTCGTTCCACTGAGCGTCAGACCCCGTAGAAAAGATCAAAGGATCTTCTTGAGATCC
TTTTTTTCTGCGCGTAATCTGCTGCTTGCAAACAAAAAAACCACCGCTACCAGCGGTGGTTTGTTTGCCG
GATCAAGAGCTACCAACTCTTTTTCCGAAGGTAACTGGCTTCAGCAGAGCGCAGATACCAAATACTGTCC
TTCTAGTGTAGCCGTAGTTAGGCCACCACTTCAAGAACTCTGTAGCACCGCCTACATACCTCGCTCTGCT
AATCCTGTTACCAGTGGCTGCTGCCAGTGGCGATAAGTCGTGTCTTACCGGGTTGGACTCAAGACGATAG
TTACCGGATAAGGCGCAGCGGTCGGGCTGAACGGGGGGTTCGTGCACACAGCCCAGCTTGGAGCGAACGA
CCTACACCGAACTGAGATACCTACAGCGTGAGCATTGAGAAAGCGCCACGCTTCCCGAAGGGAGAAAGGC
GGACAGGTATCCGGTAAGCGGCAGGGTCGGAACAGGAGAGCGCACGAGGGAGCTTCCAGGGGGAAACGCC
TGGTATCTTTATAGTCCTGTCGGGTTTCGCCACCTCTGACTTGAGCGTCGATTTTTGTGATGCTCGTCAG
GGGGGCGGAGCCTATGGAAAAACGCCAGCAACGCGGCCTTTTTACGGTTCCTGGCCTTTTGCTGGCCTTT
TGCTCACATGTTCTTTCCTGCGTTATCCCCTGATTCTGTGGATAACCGTATTACCGCCTTTGAGTGAGCT
GATACCGCTCGCCGCAGCCGAACGACCGAGCGCAGCGAGTCAGTGAGCGAGGAAGCGGAAGAGCGCCCAA
TACGCAAACCGCCTCTCCCCGCGCGTTGGCCGATTCATTAATGCAGCTGGCACGACAGGTTTCCCGACTG
GAAAGCGGGCAGTGAGCGCAACGCAATTAATACGCGTACCGCTAGCCAGGAAGAGTTTGTAGAAACGCAA
AAAGGCCATCCGTCAGGATGGCCTTCTGCTTAGTTTGATGCCTGGCAGTTTATGGCGGGCGTCCTGCCCG
CCACCCTCCGGGCCGTTGCTTCACAACGTTCAAATCCGCTCCCGGCGGATTTGTCCTACTCAGGAGAGCG
TTCACCGACAAACAACAGATAAAACGAAAGGCCCAGTCTTCCGACTGAGCCTTTCGTTTTATTTGATGCC
TGGCAGTTCCCTACTCTCGCGTTAACGCTAGCATGG
