>Addgene plasmid #48433 | pFUSB4_CAAC | addgene partial sequence | sequence record 70680 | pCR8_F1 5'-ttgatgcctggcagttccct-3'
CACGACGTTGTAAAACGACGGCCAGTCTTAAGCGTCTCATGGCCTGACCCCGGACCAAGTGGTGGCTATC
GCCAGCCACGATGGCGGCAAGCAAGCGCTCGAAACGGTGCAGCGGCTGTTGCCGGTGCTGTGCCAGGACC
ATGGCCTGACCCCGGACCAAGTGGTGGCTATCGCCAGCAACATTGGCGGCAAGCAAGCGCTCGAAACGGT
GCAGCGGCTGTTGCCGGTGCTGTGCCAGGACCATGGCCTGACCCCGGACCAAGTGGTGGCTATCGCCAGC
AACATTGGCGGCAAGCAAGCGCTCGAAACGGTGCAGCGGCTGTTGCCGGTGCTGTGCCAGGACCATGGCC
TGACTCCGGACCAAGTGGTGGCTATCGCCAGCCACGATGGCGGCAAGCAAGCGCTCGAAACGGTGCAGCG
GCTGTTGCCGGTGCTGTGCCAGGACCATGGCCTGACCCCGGACCAAGTGGTGGCTATCGAGACGTCTAGA
CCAGCCAGGACAGAAATGCCTCGACTTCGCTGCTACCCAAGGTTGCCGGGTGACGCACACCGTGGAAACG
GATGAAGGCACGAACCCAGTGGACATAAGCCTGTTCGGTTCGTAAGCTGTAATGCAAGTAGCGTATGCGC
TCACGCAACTGGTCCAGAACCTTGACCGAACGCAGCGGTGGTAACGGCGCAGTGGCGGTTTTCATGGCTT
GTTATGACTGTTTTTTTGGGGTACAGTCTATGCCTCGGGCATCCAAGCAGCAAGCGCGTTACGCCGTGGG
TCGATGTTTGATGTTATGGAGCAGCAACGATGTTACGCAGCAGGGCAGTCGCCCTAAAACAAAGTTAAAC
ATTATGAGGGAA
